>Addgene plasmid #165031 | pLJM1-Flag-Rheb | addgene full sequence | sequence record 326699 | Addgene NGS Result
GGGTCTCTCTGGTTAGACCAGATCTGAGCCTGGGAGCTCTCTGGCTAACTAGGGAACCCACTGCTTAAGC
CTCAATAAAGCTTGCCTTGAGTGCTTCAAGTAGTGTGTGCCCGTCTGTTGTGTGACTCTGGTAACTAGAG
ATCCCTCAGACCCTTTTAGTCAGTGTGGAAAATCTCTAGCAGTGGCGCCCGAACAGGGACTTGAAAGCGA
AAGGGAAACCAGAGGAGCTCTCTCGACGCAGGACTCGGCTTGCTGAAGCGCGCACGGCAAGAGGCGAGGG
GCGGCGACTGGTGAGTACGCCAAAAATTTTGACTAGCGGAGGCTAGAAGGAGAGAGATGGGTGCGAGAGC
GTCAGTATTAAGCGGGGGAGAATTAGATCGCGATGGGAAAAAATTCGGTTAAGGCCAGGGGGAAAGAAAA
AATATAAATTAAAACATATAGTATGGGCAAGCAGGGAGCTAGAACGATTCGCAGTTAATCCTGGCCTGTT
AGAAACATCAGAAGGCTGTAGACAAATACTGGGACAGCTACAACCATCCCTTCAGACAGGATCAGAAGAA
CTTAGATCATTATATAATACAGTAGCAACCCTCTATTGTGTGCATCAAAGGATAGAGATAAAAGACACCA
AGGAAGCTTTAGACAAGATAGAGGAAGAGCAAAACAAAAGTAAGACCACCGCACAGCAAGCGGCCGCTGA
TCTTCAGACCTGGAGGAGGAGATATGAGGGACAATTGGAGAAGTGAATTATATAAATATAAAGTAGTAAA
AATTGAACCATTAGGAGTAGCACCCACCAAGGCAAAGAGAAGAGTGGTGCAGAGAGAAAAAAGAGCAGTG
GGAATAGGAGCTTTGTTCCTTGGGTTCTTGGGAGCAGCAGGAAGCACTATGGGCGCAGCGTCAATGACGC
TGACGGTACAGGCCAGACAATTATTGTCTGGTATAGTGCAGCAGCAGAACAATTTGCTGAGGGCTATTGA
GGCGCAACAGCATCTGTTGCAACTCACAGTCTGGGGCATCAAGCAGCTCCAGGCAAGAATCCTGGCTGTG
GAAAGATACCTAAAGGATCAACAGCTCCTGGGGATTTGGGGTTGCTCTGGAAAACTCATTTGCACCACTG
CTGTGCCTTGGAATGCTAGTTGGAGTAATAAATCTCTGGAACAGATTTGGAATCACACGACCTGGATGGA
GTGGGACAGAGAAATTAACAATTACACAAGCTTAATACACTCCTTAATTGAAGAATCGCAAAACCAGCAA
GAAAAGAATGAACAAGAATTATTGGAATTAGATAAATGGGCAAGTTTGTGGAATTGGTTTAACATAACAA
ATTGGCTGTGGTATATAAAATTATTCATAATGATAGTAGGAGGCTTGGTAGGTTTAAGAATAGTTTTTGC
TGTACTTTCTATAGTGAATAGAGTTAGGCAGGGATATTCACCATTATCGTTTCAGACCCACCTCCCAACC
CCGAGGGGACCCGACAGGCCCGAAGGAATAGAAGAAGAAGGTGGAGAGAGAGACAGAGACAGATCCATTC
GATTAGTGAACGGATCTCGACGGTATCGATCACGAGACTAGCCTCGAGCGGCCGCCCCCTTCACCGAGGG
CCTATTTCCCATGATTCCTTCATATTTGCATATACGATACAAGGCTGTTAGAGAGATAATTGGAATTAAT
TTGACTGTAAACACAAAGATATTAGTACAAAATACGTGACGTAGAAAGTAATAATTTCTTGGGTAGTTTG
CAGTTTTAAAATTATGTTTTAAAATGGACTATCATATGCCAAGTACGCCCCCTATTGACGTCAATGACGG
TAAATGGCCCGCCTGGCATTATGCCCAGTACATGACCTTATGGGACTTTCCTACTTGGCAGTACATCTAC
GTATTAGTCATCGCTATTACCATGGTGATGCGGTTTTGGCAGTACATCAATGGGCGTGGATAGCGGTTTG
ACTCACGGGGATTTCCAAGTCTCCACCCCATTGACGTCAATGGGAGTTTGTTTTGGCACCAAAATCAACG
GGACTTTCCAAAATGTCGTAACAACTCCGCCCCATTGACGCAAATGGGCGGTAGGCGTGTACGGTGGGAG
GTCTATATAAGCAGAGCTGGTTTAGTGAACCGTCAGATCCGCTAGCGCTACCGGTATGGACTACAAGGAT
GACGATGACAAGGGTGGTGGTGGTGGTGCGTCGACGATGCCGCAGTCCAAGTCCCGGAAGATCGCGATCC
TGGGCTACCGGTCTGTGGGGAAATCCTCATTGACGATTCAATTTGTTGAAGGCCAATTTGTGGACTCCTA
CGATCCAACCATAGAAAACACTTTTACAAAGTTGATCACAGTAAATGGACAAGAATATCATCTTCAACTT
GTAGACACAGCCGGGCAAGATGAATATTCTATCTTTCCTCAGACATACTCCATAGATATTAATGGCTATA
TTCTTGTGTATTCTGTTACATCAATCAAAAGTTTTGAAGTGATTAAAGTTATCCATGGCAAATTGTTGGA
TATGGTGGGGAAAGTACAAATACCTATTATGTTGGTTGGGAATAAGAAAGACCTGCATATGGAAAGGGTG
ATCAGTTATGAAGAAGGGAAAGCTTTGGCAGAATCTTGGAATGCAGCTTTTTTGGAATCTTCTGCTAAAG
AAAATCAGACTGCTGTGGATGTTTTTCGAAGGATAATTTTGGAGGCAGAAAAAATGGACGGGGCAGCTTC
ACAAGGCAAGTCTTCATGCTCGGTGATGTGAGAATTCTCGACCTCGAGACAAATGGCAGTATTCATCCAC
AATTTTAAAAGAAAAGGGGGGATTGGGGGGTACAGTGCAGGGGAAAGAATAGTAGACATAATAGCAACAG
ACATACAAACTAAAGAATTACAAAAACAAATTACAAAAATTCAAAATTTTCGGGTTTATTACAGGGACAG
CAGAGATCCACTTTGGCCGCGGCTCGAGGGGGTTGGGGTTGCGCCTTTTCCAAGGCAGCCCTGGGTTTGC
GCAGGGACGCGGCTGCTCTGGGCGTGGTTCCGGGAAACGCAGCGGCGCCGACCCTGGGTCTCGCACATTC
TTCACGTCCGTTCGCAGCGTCACCCGGATCTTCGCCGCTACCCTTGTGGGCCCCCCGGCGACGCTTCCTG
CTCCGCCCCTAAGTCGGGAAGGTTCCTTGCGGTTCGCGGCGTGCCGGACGTGACAAACGGAAGCCGCACG
TCTCACTAGTACCCTCGCAGACGGACAGCGCCAGGGAGCAATGGCAGCGCGCCGACCGCGATGGGCTGTG
GCCAATAGCGGCTGCTCAGCAGGGCGCGCCGAGAGCAGCGGCCGGGAAGGGGCGGTGCGGGAGGCGGGGT
GTGGGGCGGTAGTGTGGGCCCTGTTCCTGCCCGCGCGGTGTTCCGCATTCTGCAAGCCTCCGGAGCGCAC
GTCGGCAGTCGGCTCCCTCGTTGACCGAATCACCGACCTCTCTCCCCAGGGGGATCCACCGGAGCTTACC
ATGACCGAGTACAAGCCCACGGTGCGCCTCGCCACCCGCGACGACGTCCCCAGGGCCGTACGCACCCTCG
CCGCCGCGTTCGCCGACTACCCCGCCACGCGCCACACCGTCGATCCGGACCGCCACATCGAGCGGGTCAC
CGAGCTGCAAGAACTCTTCCTCACGCGCGTCGGGCTCGACATCGGCAAGGTGTGGGTCGCGGACGACGGC
GCCGCGGTGGCGGTCTGGACCACGCCGGAGAGCGTCGAAGCGGGGGCGGTGTTCGCCGAGATCGGCCCGC
GCATGGCCGAGTTGAGCGGTTCCCGGCTGGCCGCGCAGCAACAGATGGAAGGCCTCCTGGCGCCGCACCG
GCCCAAGGAGCCCGCGTGGTTCCTGGCCACCGTCGGCGTCTCGCCCGACCACCAGGGCAAGGGTCTGGGC
AGCGCCGTCGTGCTCCCCGGAGTGGAGGCGGCCGAGCGCGCCGGGGTGCCCGCCTTCCTGGAGACCTCCG
CGCCCCGCAACCTCCCCTTCTACGAGCGGCTCGGCTTCACCGTCACCGCCGACGTCGAGGTGCCCGAAGG
ACCGCGCACCTGGTGCATGACCCGCAAGCCCGGTGCCTGACGCCCGCCCCACGACCCGCAGCGCCCGACC
GAAAGGAGCGCACGACCCCATGCATCGGTACCTTTAAGACCAATGACTTACAAGGCAGCTGTAGATCTTA
GCCACTTTTTAAAAGAAAAGGGGGGACTGGAAGGGCTAATTCACTCCCAACGAAGACAAGATCTGCTTTT
TGCTTGTACTGGGTCTCTCTGGTTAGACCAGATCTGAGCCTGGGAGCTCTCTGGCTAACTAGGGAACCCA
CTGCTTAAGCCTCAATAAAGCTTGCCTTGAGTGCTTCAAGTAGTGTGTGCCCGTCTGTTGTGTGACTCTG
GTAACTAGAGATCCCTCAGACCCTTTTAGTCAGTGTGGAAAATCTCTAGCAGTAGTAGTTCATGTCATCT
TATTATTCAGTATTTATAACTTGCAAAGAAATGAATATCAGAGAGTGAGAGGAACTTGTTTATTGCAGCT
TATAATGGTTACAAATAAAGCAATAGCATCACAAATTTCACAAATAAAGCATTTTTTTCACTGCATTCTA
GTTGTGGTTTGTCCAAACTCATCAATGTATCTTATCATGTCTGGCTCTAGCTATCCCGCCCCTAACTCCG
CCCATCCCGCCCCTAACTCCGCCCAGTTCCGCCCATTCTCCGCCCCATGGCTGACTAATTTTTTTTATTT
ATGCAGAGGCCGAGGCCGCCTCGGCCTCTGAGCTATTCCAGAAGTAGTGAGGAGGCTTTTTTGGAGGCCT
AGGGACGTACCCAATTCGCCCTATAGTGAGTCGTATTACGCGCGCTCACTGGCCGTCGTTTTACAACGTC
GTGACTGGGAAAACCCTGGCGTTACCCAACTTAATCGCCTTGCAGCACATCCCCCTTTCGCCAGCTGGCG
TAATAGCGAAGAGGCCCGCACCGATCGCCCTTCCCAACAGTTGCGCAGCCTGAATGGCGAATGGG
[124 nt withheld, positions 5036-5159]
C
[91 nt withheld, positions 5161-5251]
A
[49 nt withheld, positions 5253-5301]
CCTTTGACGTTGGAGTCCACGTTCTTT
[37 nt withheld, positions 5329-5365]
ACCCTATCTCGGTCTATTCTTTTGATTTATAAGGGATTTTGCCGATTTCGGCCTATTGGTTAAAAAATGA
GCTGATTTAACAAAAATTTAACGCGAATTTTAACAAAATATTAACGCTTACAATTTAGGTGGCACTTTTC
GGGGAAATGTGCGCGGAACCCCTATTTGTTTATTTTTCTAAATACATTCAAATATGTATCCGCTCATGAG
ACAATAACCCTGATAAATGCTTCAATAATATTGAAAAAGGAAGAGTATGAGTATTCAACATTTCCGTGTC
GCCCTTATTCCCTTTTTTGCGGCATTTTGCCTTCCTGTTTTTGCTCACCCAGAAACGCTGGTGAAAGTAA
AAGATGCTGAAGATCAGTTGGGTGCACGAGTGGGTTACATCGAACTGGATCTCAACAGCGGTAAGATCCT
TGAGAGTTTTCGCCCCGAAGAACGTTTTCCAATGATGAGCACTTTTAAAGTTCTGCTATGTGGCGCGGTA
TTATCCCGTATTGACGCCGGGCAAGAGCAACTCGGTCGCCGCATACACTATTCTCAGAATGACTTGGTTG
AGTACTCACCAGTCACAGAAAAGCATCTTACGGATGGCATGACAGTAAGAGAATTATGCAGTGCTGCCAT
AACCATGAGTGATAACACTGCGGCCAACTTACTTCTGACAACGATCGGAGGACCGAAGGAGCTAACCGCT
TTTTTGCACAACATGGGGGATCATGTAACTCGCCTTGATCGTTGGGAACCGGAGCTGAATGAAGCCATAC
CAAACGACGAGCGTGACACCACGATGCCTGTAGCAATGGCAACAACGTTGCGCAAACTATTAACTGGCGA
ACTACTTACTCTAGCTTCCCGGCAACAATTAATAGACTGGATGGAGGCGGATAAAGTTGCAGGACCACTT
CTGCGCTCGGCCCTTCCGGCTGGCTGGTTTATTGCTGATAAATCTGGAGCCGGTGAGCGTGGGTCTCGCG
GTATCATTGCAGCACTGGGGCCAGATGGTAAGCCCTCCCGTATCGTAGTTATCTACACGACGGGGAGTCA
GGCAACTATGGATGAACGAAATAGACAGATCGCTGAGATAGGTGCCTCACTGATTAAGCATTGGTAACTG
TCAGACCAAGTTTACTCATATATACTTTAGATTGATTTAAAACTTCATTTTTAATTTAAAAGGATCTAGG
TGAAGATCCTTTTTGATAATCTCATGACCAAAATCCCTTAACGTGAGTTTTCGTTCCACTGAGCGTCAGA
CCCCGTAGAAAAGATCAAAGGATCTTCTTGAGATCCTTTTTTTCTGCGCGTAATCTGCTGCTTGCAAACA
AAAAAACCACCGCTACCAGCGGTGGTTTGTTTGCCGGATCAAGAGCTACCAACTCTTTTTCCGAAGGTAA
CTGGCTTCAGCAGAGCGCAGATACCAAATACTGTTCTTCTAGTGTAGCCGTAGTTAGGCCACCACTTCAA
GAACTCTGTAGCACCGCCTACATACCTCGCTCTGCTAATCCTGTTACCAGTGGCTGCTGCCAGTGGCGAT
AAGTCGTGTCTTACCGGGTTGGACTCAAGACGATAGTTACCGGATAAGGCGCAGCGGTCGGGCTGAACGG
GGGGTTCGTGCACACAGCCCAGCTTGGAGCGAACGACCTACACCGAACTGAGATACCTACAGCGTGAGCT
ATGAGAAAGCGCCACGCTTCCCGAAGGGAGAAAGGCGGACAGGTATCCGGTAAGCGGCAGGGTCGGAACA
GGAGAGCGCACGAGGGAGCTTCCAGGGGGAAACGCCTGGTATCTTTATAGTCCTGTCGGGTTTCGCCACC
TCTGACTTGAGCGTCGATTTTTGTGATGCTCGTCAGGGGGGCGGAGCCTATGGAAAAACGCCAGCAACGC
GGCCTTTTTACGGTTCCTGGCCTTTTGCTGGCCTTTTGCTCACATGTTCTTTCCTGCGTTATCCCCTGAT
TCTGTGGATAACCGTATTACCGCCTTTGAGTGAGCTGATACCGCTCGCCGCAGCCGAACGACCGAGCGCA
GCGAGTCAGTGAGCGAGGAAGCGGAAGAGCGCCCAATACGCAAACCGCCTCTCCCCGCGCGTTGGCCGAT
TCATTAATGCAGCTGGCACGACAGGTTTCCCGACTGGAAAGCGGGCAGTGAGCGCAACGCAATTAATGTG
AGTTAGCTCACTCATTAGGCACCCCAGGCTTTACACTTTATGCTTCCGGCTCGTATGTTGTGTGGAATTG
TGAGCGGATAACAATTTCACACAGGAAACAGCTATGACCATGATTACGCCAAGCGCGCAATTAACCCTCA
CTAAAGGGAACAAAAGCTGGAGCTGCAAGCTTAATGTAGTCTTATGCAATACTCTTGTAGTCTTGCAACA
TGGTAACGATGAGTTAGCAACATGCCTTACAAGGAGAGAAAAAGCACCGTGCATGCCGATTGGTGGAAGT
AAGGTGGTACGATCGTGCCTTATTAGGAAGGCAACAGACGGGTCTGACATGGATTGGACGAACCACTGAA
TTGCCGCATTGCAGAGATATTGTATTTAAGTGCCTAGCTCGATACATAAAC
Features (pLannotate 1.2.2; 29 found; start..end, strand, type, name):
      1..181     +  LTR            5' LTR (truncated): truncated 5' long terminal repeat (LTR) from HIV-1
    228..353     +  misc_feature   HIV-1 Ψ: packaging signal of human immunodeficiency virus type 1
    337..700     +  CDS            HIV-1 gag (fragment): gag protein from human immunodeficiency virus 1; gag
    846..1079    +  misc_feature   RRE: The Rev response element (RRE) of HIV-1 allows for Rev-dependent mRNA export from the nucleus to the cytoplasm.
   1456..1556    +  CDS            Rev (fragment): human immunodeficiency virus 1 (HIV-1) Rev protein; rev; enhances nuclear export of unspliced and incompletely spliced viral mRNAs
   1606..1789    +  promoter       U6 promoter (fragment): RNA polymerase III promoter for human U6 snRNA
   1780..1914    +  enhancer       CMV enhancer (fragment): human cytomegalovirus immediate early enhancer; contains an 18-bp deletion relative to the standard CMV enhancer
   1915..2118    +  promoter       CMV promoter: human cytomegalovirus (CMV) immediate early promoter
   2162..2182    +  CDS            FLAG (fragment): FLAG® epitope tag, followed by an enterokinase cleavage site
   2207..2758    +  CDS            RHEB: RHEB_HUMAN - Also known as RHEB2. Experimental evidence at protein level: Swiss-Prot protein existence level 1. Activates the protein kinase activity of mTORC1, and thereby plays a role in the regulation of apoptosis. Stimulates the phosphorylation of S6K1 and EIF4EBP1 through activation of mTORC1 signaling. Has low intrinsic GTPase activity. From Homo sapiens (Human).
   2803..2920    +  misc_feature   cPPT/CTS: central polypurine tract and central termination sequence of HIV-1
   2969..3479    +  promoter       hPGK promoter: human phosphoglycerate kinase 1 promoter
   3501..4100    +  CDS            PuroR: puromycin N-acetyltransferase; pac from Streptomyces alboniger; confers resistance to puromycin
   4143..4226    +  CDS            nef (fragment): NEF_HV1Z2 - Experimental evidence at protein level: Swiss-Prot protein existence level 1. Extracellular Nef protein targets CD4(+) T-lymphocytes for apoptosis by interacting with CXCR4 surface receptors. From Human immunodeficiency virus type 1 group M subtype D (isolate Z2/CDC-Z34) (HIV-1).
   4228..4461    +  LTR            3' LTR (ΔU3): self-inactivating 3' long terminal repeat (LTR) from HIV-1
   4533..4654    +  polyA_signal   SV40 poly(A) signal: SV40 polyadenylation signal
   4694..4829    +  rep_origin     SV40 ori: SV40 origin of replication
   4850..4868    -  promoter       T7 promoter: promoter for bacteriophage T7 RNA polymerase
   4876..5031    +  CDS            lacZα (fragment): LacZα fragment of β-galactosidase; lacZ fragment
   5036..5464    +  rep_origin     f1 ori (sequence partly withheld): f1 bacteriophage origin of replication; arrow indicates direction of (+) strand synthesis
   5517..5621    +  promoter       AmpR promoter: bla
   5622..6482    +  CDS            AmpR: β-lactamase; bla; confers resistance to ampicillin, carbenicillin, and related antibiotics
   6653..7241    +  rep_origin     ori: high-copy-number ColE1/pMB1/pBR322/pUC origin of replication
   7424..7516    +  CDS            lacI (fragment): lac repressor; lacI; The lac repressor binds to the lac operator to inhibit transcription in E. coli. This inhibition can be relieved by adding lactose or isopropyl-β-D-thiogalactopyranoside (IPTG).
   7529..7550    +  protein_bind   CAP binding site: CAP binding activates transcription in the presence of cAMP. E. coli catabolite activator protein
   7565..7595    +  promoter       lac promoter: promoter for the E. coli lac operon
   7603..7619    +  protein_bind   lac operator: The lac repressor binds to the lac operator to inhibit transcription in E. coli. This inhibition can be relieved by adding lactose or isopropyl-β-D-thiogalactopyranoside (IPTG). lac repressor encoded by lacI
   7664..7682    +  promoter       T3 promoter: promoter for bacteriophage T3 RNA polymerase
   7710..7936    +  promoter       RSV promoter: Rous sarcoma virus enhancer/promoter
