[The description below was written by a language model from this plasmid's Addgene catalogue record and pLannotate feature annotations shown in this document.]
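Description:
pLJM1-Flag-Rheb is a lentiviral transfer plasmid built on the pLJM1 backbone for expressing N-terminally FLAG-tagged human RHEB in mammalian cells. RHEB is the small GTPase that activates the kinase activity of mTORC1. The roughly 555 bp RHEB coding sequence was cloned between SalI and EcoRI sites, both retained, downstream of a FLAG epitope supplied by the backbone. Transcription is driven by the CMV immediate-early promoter with a partial CMV enhancer. A remnant of a U6 promoter lies just upstream, but no associated hairpin or other payload is annotated. Downstream of the insert, a human PGK promoter drives the puromycin N-acetyltransferase gene, so transduced or transfected cells can be selected with puromycin.

The viral framework has a third-generation, self-inactivating layout. An RSV promoter sits ahead of a truncated HIV-1 5' LTR to drive genomic RNA production in packaging cells. It is followed by the Ψ packaging signal with a gag fragment, the Rev response element for Rev-dependent nuclear export, and a cPPT/CTS element, here located between the RHEB cassette and the PGK promoter. The 3' LTR carries the ΔU3 deletion, which inactivates LTR promoter activity after integration, and is followed by an SV40 poly(A) signal and an SV40 origin. No WPRE is annotated.

In bacteria the plasmid is maintained through a high-copy ColE1/pUC-type origin and ampicillin resistance. It also carries an f1 origin and residual lac and T7/T3 cloning-vector elements. The sequenced record is 7,936 nt, slightly shorter than the catalogued total of 7,955 bp. The associated publication concerns Rheb polyubiquitination and its binding to mTORC1, which fits use of the tagged protein for detection or pull-down, although the record states the purpose only as expression in mammalian cells.
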