Addgene plasmid #165031: pLJM1-Flag-Rheb
Purpose: expression of Flag tagged Rheb protein in mammalian cells
Depositing lab: Ken Inoki. Depositing organization: University of Michigan. Publication: Amino Acids Enhance Polyubiquitination of Rheb and Its Binding to mTORC1 by Blocking Lysosomal ATXN3 Deubiquitinase Activity. Yao Y, Hong S, Ikeda T, Mori H, MacDougald OA, Nada S, Okada M, Inoki K. Mol Cell. 2020 Nov 5;80(3):437-451.e6. doi: 10.1016/j.molcel.2020.10.004. PubMed 33157014.
Backbone
  Vector backbone: pLJM1
  Backbone manufacturer: Available at Addgene (#19319)
  Backbone size w/o insert (bp): 7400
  Total vector size (bp): 7955
  Vector type: Mammalian Expression, Lentiviral
  Selectable markers: Puromycin
Growth in bacteria
  Bacterial resistance: Ampicillin, 100 μg/mL
  Growth temperature: 37°C
  Growth strain: NEB Stable
  Copy number: Unknown
Gene/Insert
  Gene/Insert name: Rheb
  Species: H. sapiens (human)
  Insert size (bp): 555
  GenBank ID: NM_005614.4
  Entrez Gene: RHEB (a.k.a. RHEB2)
  Tag / fusion protein: flag (N terminal on backbone)
  Cloning method: Restriction Enzyme; 5′ cloning site SalI (not destroyed); 3′ cloning site EcoRI (not destroyed)
  Sequencing primers: 5′ CMV-F
Terms and licenses: Academic/Nonprofit Terms; Industry Terms: Not Available to Industry
How to cite: pLJM1-Flag-Rheb was a gift from Ken Inoki (Addgene plasmid # 165031 ; http://n2t.net/addgene:165031 ; RRID:Addgene_165031)
