>Addgene plasmid #165031 | pLJM1-Flag-Rheb | depositor partial sequence | sequence record 321458 | sequencing from the 5' terminal of insert by using CMV-F primer
CGTCAGATCCGCTAGCGCTACCGGTATGGACTACAAGGATGACGATGACAAGGGTGGTGGTGGTGGTGCG
TCGACGATGCCGCAGTCCAAGTCCCGGAAGATCGCGATCCTGGGCTACCGGTCTGTGGGGAAATCCTCAT
TGACGATTCAATTTGTTGAAGGCCAATTTGTGGACTCCTACGATCCAACCATAGAAAACACTTTTACAAA
GTTGATCACAGTAAATGGACAAGAATATCATCTTCAACTTGTAGACACAGCCGGGCAAGATGAATATTCT
ATCTTTCCTCAGACATACTCCATAGATATTAATGGCTATATTCTTGTGTATTCTGTTACATCAATCAAAA
GTTTTGAAGTGATTAAAGTTATCCATGGCAAATTGTTGGATATGGTGGGGAAAGTACAAATACCTATTAT
GTTGGTTGGGAATAAGAAAGACCTGCATATGGAAAGGGTGATCAGTTATGAAGAAGGGAAAGCTTTGGCA
GAATCTTGGAATGCAGCTTTTTTGGAATCTTCTGCTAAAGAAAATCAGACTGCTGTGGATGTTTTTCGAA
GGATAATTTTGGAGGCAGAAAAAATGGACGGGGCAGCTTCACAAGGCAAGTCTTCATGCTCGGTGATGTG
AGAATTCTCGACCTCGAGACAAATGGCAGTATTCATCCACAATTTTAAAAGAAAAGGGGGGATTGGGGGG
TACAGTGCAGGGGAAAGAATAGTAGACATAATAGCAACAGACATACAAACTAAAGAATTACAAAAACAAA
TTACAAAAATTCAAAATTTTCGGGTTTATTACAGG
